Addgene plasmid #158279: pLKO_HSV.S.HA_NGFR
Purpose: Protein Barcode (Pro-Code) for vector/cell tracking. Contains U6 trRNA cassette for sgRNA cloning. Enables phenotypic CRISPR screens at a single cell resolution (using cytometry).
Depositing lab: Brian Brown. Depositing organization: Icahn School of Medicine at Mount Sinai. Publication: Protein Barcodes Enable High-Dimensional Single-Cell CRISPR Screens. Wroblewska A, Dhainaut M, Ben-Zvi B, Rose SA, Park ES, Amir ED, Bektesevic A, Baccarini A, Merad M, Rahman AH, Brown BD. Cell. 2018 Nov 1;175(4):1141-1155.e16. doi: 10.1016/j.cell.2018.09.022. Epub 2018 Oct 18. PubMed 30343902.
Backbone
  Vector backbone: pLKO
  Backbone size w/o insert (bp): 9000
  Vector type: Lentiviral, CRISPR
Growth in bacteria
  Bacterial resistance: Ampicillin, 100 μg/mL
  Growth temperature: 37°C
  Growth strain: NEB Stable
  Copy number: High Copy
Gene/Insert
  Gene/Insert name: Pro-Code Tagged human dNGFR
  Species: H. sapiens (human)
  Insert size (bp): 1000
  Mutation: Truncation of the signaling domain
  Entrez Gene: NGFR (a.k.a. CD271, Gp80-LNGFR, TNFRSF16, p75(NTR), p75NTR)
  Promoter: EF1a
  Tag / fusion protein: HSV.S.HA (N terminal on insert)
  Cloning method: Restriction Enzyme; 5′ cloning site Unknown (unknown if destroyed)
  Sequencing primers: 5′ cctttttgagtttggatcttggttcat
Terms and licenses: Academic/Nonprofit Terms; Industry Terms: Not Available to Industry
How to cite: pLKO_HSV.S.HA_NGFR was a gift from Brian Brown (Addgene plasmid # 158279 ; http://n2t.net/addgene:158279 ; RRID:Addgene_158279)
