[The description below was written by a language model from this plasmid's Addgene catalogue record and pLannotate feature annotations shown in this document.]
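Description:
pLKO_HSV.S.HA_NGFR is a lentiviral CRISPR vector built on the pLKO backbone that pairs an sgRNA expression cassette with a protein barcode ("Pro-Code") for tracking transduced cells. It is maintained in E. coli through a high-copy ColE1/pUC-type origin with ampicillin selection (AmpR), and the backbone also carries an f1 origin, an SV40 origin and poly(A) signal, and lac/T3/T7 remnants. The viral portion has a third-generation-style layout. An RSV promoter is fused to a truncated HIV-1 5' LTR to drive genomic RNA production in packaging cells, and it is followed by the Ψ packaging signal with a gag fragment, the RRE for Rev-dependent export, and a cPPT/CTS. A WPRE and a second truncated LTR sit downstream; this second LTR is annotated as a 5' LTR but occupies the 3' position. No mammalian drug-resistance marker is annotated.

Two expression units sit between the LTRs. A human U6 Pol III promoter lies upstream of the S. pyogenes Cas9 guide RNA scaffold, leaving a site into which a user-chosen sgRNA spacer is cloned; Cas9 itself is not annotated on this plasmid. Downstream, the EF-1α promoter drives a human NGFR lacking its signaling domain (dNGFR), which serves as an inert cell-surface scaffold. According to the record, its N terminus carries the epitope combination HSV, S and HA, although these tags are not individually annotated in the feature table. Each Pro-Code is defined by its combination of epitopes. Linking one to a given sgRNA allows antibody-based cytometry to identify which guide each cell received while measuring phenotype, which enables CRISPR screens at single-cell resolution.
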