Features (pLannotate 1.2.2; 29 found; start..end, strand, type, name):
     50..290     +  promoter       U6 promoter: RNA polymerase III promoter for human U6 snRNA
    317..392     +  misc_RNA       gRNA scaffold: guide RNA scaffold for the Streptococcus pyogenes CRISPR/Cas9 system
    440..557     +  misc_feature   cPPT/CTS: central polypurine tract and central termination sequence of HIV-1
    624..690     +  CDS            small t antigen (fragment): SV40 (simian virus 40) small t antigen
    697..1875    +  promoter       EF-1α promoter: strong constitutive promoter for human elongation factor EF-1α
   1892..1917    +  misc_feature   MCS (fragment): multiple cloning site
   1930..2898    +  CDS            NGFR (fragment): TNR16_HUMAN - Also known as TNFRSF16. Experimental evidence at protein level: Swiss-Prot protein existence level 1. Low affinity receptor which can bind to NGF, BDNF, NTF3, and NTF4. Forms a heterodimeric receptor with SORCS2 that binds the precursor forms of NGF, BDNF and NTF3 with high affinity, and has much lower affinity for mature NGF and BDNF (PubMed:24908487). Plays an important role in differentiation and survival of specific neuronal populations during development (By similarity). Can mediate cell survival as well as cell death of neural cells. Plays a role in the inactivation of RHOA
   2929..3517    +  misc_feature   WPRE: woodchuck hepatitis virus posttranscriptional regulatory element
   3522..3659    +  CDS            nef (fragment): NEF_HV1LA - Experimental evidence at protein level: Swiss-Prot protein existence level 1. Extracellular Nef protein targets CD4(+) T-lymphocytes for apoptosis by interacting with CXCR4 surface receptors. From Human immunodeficiency virus type 1 group M subtype B (isolate Lai) (HIV-1).
   3645..3825    +  LTR            5' LTR (truncated): truncated 5' long terminal repeat (LTR) from HIV-1
   3897..4018    +  polyA_signal   SV40 poly(A) signal: SV40 polyadenylation signal
   4058..4193    +  rep_origin     SV40 ori: SV40 origin of replication
   4214..4232    -  promoter       T7 promoter: promoter for bacteriophage T7 RNA polymerase
   4240..4395    +  CDS            lacZα (fragment): LacZα fragment of β-galactosidase; lacZ fragment
   4400..4828    +  rep_origin     f1 ori (sequence partly withheld): f1 bacteriophage origin of replication; arrow indicates direction of (+) strand synthesis
   4881..4985    +  promoter       AmpR promoter: bla
   4986..5846    +  CDS            AmpR: β-lactamase; bla; confers resistance to ampicillin, carbenicillin, and related antibiotics
   6017..6605    +  rep_origin     ori: high-copy-number ColE1/pMB1/pBR322/pUC origin of replication
   6788..6880    +  CDS            lacI (fragment): lac repressor; lacI; The lac repressor binds to the lac operator to inhibit transcription in E. coli. This inhibition can be relieved by adding lactose or isopropyl-β-D-thiogalactopyranoside (IPTG).
   6893..6914    +  protein_bind   CAP binding site: CAP binding activates transcription in the presence of cAMP. E. coli catabolite activator protein
   6929..6959    +  promoter       lac promoter: promoter for the E. coli lac operon
   6967..6983    +  protein_bind   lac operator: The lac repressor binds to the lac operator to inhibit transcription in E. coli. This inhibition can be relieved by adding lactose or isopropyl-β-D-thiogalactopyranoside (IPTG). lac repressor encoded by lacI
   7028..7046    +  promoter       T3 promoter: promoter for bacteriophage T3 RNA polymerase
   7074..7300    +  promoter       RSV promoter: Rous sarcoma virus enhancer/promoter
   7301..7481    +  LTR            5' LTR (truncated): truncated 5' long terminal repeat (LTR) from HIV-1
   7528..7653    +  misc_feature   HIV-1 Ψ: packaging signal of human immunodeficiency virus type 1
   7637..8000    +  CDS            HIV-1 gag (fragment): gag protein from human immunodeficiency virus 1; gag
   8146..8379    +  misc_feature   RRE: The Rev response element (RRE) of HIV-1 allows for Rev-dependent mRNA export from the nucleus to the cytoplasm.
   8756..8856    +  CDS            Rev (fragment): human immunodeficiency virus 1 (HIV-1) Rev protein; rev; enhances nuclear export of unspliced and incompletely spliced viral mRNAs
>Addgene plasmid #158279 | pLKO_HSV.S.HA_NGFR | addgene full sequence | sequence record 328578 | Addgene NGS Result
TCGACGGTATCGATCACGAGACTAGTATCGAGCGGCCGCCCCCTTCACCGAGGGCCTATTTCCCATGATT
CCTTCATATTTGCATATACGATACAAGGCTGTTAGAGAGATAATTGGAATTAATTTGACTGTAAACACAA
AGATATTAGTACAAAATACGTGACGTAGAAAGTAATAATTTCTTGGGTAGTTTGCAGTTTTAAAATTATG
TTTTAAAATGGACTATCATATGCTTACCGTAACTTGAAAGTATTTCGATTTCTTGGCTTTATATATCTTG
TGGAAAGGACGAAACACCGGGTCTTCGAGAAGACCTGTTTTAGAGCTAGAAATAGCAAGTTAAAATAAGG
CTAGTCCGTTATCAACTTGAAAAAGTGGCACCGAGTCGGTGCTTTTTTTAATTCTCGACCTCGAGACAAA
TGGCAGTATTCATCCACAATTTTAAAAGAAAAGGGGGGATTGGGGGGTACAGTGCAGGGGAAAGAATAGT
AGACATAATAGCAACAGACATACAAACTAAAGAATTACAAAAACAAATTACAAAAATTCAAAATTTTCGG
GTTTATTACAGGGACAGCAGAGATCCACTTTGGCCGCGGCTCGAGGCGATAAGCTTTGCAAAGATGGATA
AAGTTTTAAACAGAGAGGAATCTTTGCAGCTAATGGACCTTCTAGGTCTTGAAAGGAGTGGGAATTGGCT
CCGGTGCCCGTCAGTGGGCAGAGCGCACATCGCCCACAGTCCCCGAGAAGTTGGGGGGAGGGGTCGGCAA
TTGAACCGGTGCCTAGAGAAGGTGGCGCGGGGTAAACTGGGAAAGTGATGTCGTGTACTGGCTCCGCCTT
TTTCCCGAGGGTGGGGGAGAACCGTATATAAGTGCAGTAGTCGCCGTGAACGTTCTTTTTCGCAACGGGT
TTGCCGCCAGAACACAGGTAAGTGCCGTGTGTGGTTCCCGCGGGCCTGGCCTCTTTACGGGTTATGGCCC
TTGCGTGCCTTGAATTACTTCCACCTGGCTGCAGTACGTGATTCTTGATCCCGAGCTTCGGGTTGGAAGT
GGGTGGGAGAGTTCGAGGCCTTGCGCTTAAGGAGCCCCTTCGCCTCGTGCTTGAGTTGAGGCCTGGCCTG
GGCGCTGGGGCCGCCGCGTGCGAATCTGGTGGCACCTTCGCGCCTGTCTCGCTGCTTTCGATAAGTCTCT
AGCCATTTAAAATTTTTGATGACCTGCTGCGACGCTTTTTTTCTGGCAAGATAGTCTTGTAAATGCGGGC
CAAGATCTGCACACTGGTATTTCGGTTTTTGGGGCCGCGGGCGGCGACGGGGCCCGTGCGTCCCAGCGCA
CATGTTCGGCGAGGCGGGGCCTGCGAGCGCGGCCACCGAGAATCGGACGGGGGTAGTCTCAAGCTGGCCG
GCCTGCTCTGGTGCCTGGCCTCGCGCCGCCGTGTATCGCCCCGCCCTGGGCGGCAAGGCTGGCCCGGTCG
GCACCAGTTGCGTGAGCGGAAAGATGGCCGCTTCCCGGCCCTGCTGCAGGGAGCTCAAAATGGAGGACGC
GGCGCTCGGGAGAGCGGGCGGGTGAGTCACCCACACAAAGGAAAAGGGCCTTTCCGTCCTCAGCCGTCGC
TTCATGTGACTCCACGGAGTACCGGGCGCCGTCCAGGCACCTCGATTAGTTCTCGAGCTTTTGGAGTACG
TCGTCTTTAGGTTGGGGGGAGGGGTTTTATGCGATGGAGTTTCCCCACACTGAGTGGGTGGAGACTGAAG
TTAGGCCAGCTTGGCACTTGATGTAATTCTCCTTGGAATTTGCCCTTTTTGAGTTTGGATCTTGGTTCAT
TCTCAAGCCTCAGACAGTGGTTCAAAGTTTTTTTCTTCCATTTCAGGTGTCGTGAGGAATTCTGCAGTCG
ATCGACGGTACCGCGGGCCCGGGATCCACGGTCGCCACCATGGGGGCAGGTGCCACCGGCCGCGCCATGG
ACGGGCCGCGCCTGCTGCTGTTGCTGCTTCTGGGGGTGTCCCTTGGAGGTGCCAAGGAGGCATGCCAGCC
CGAGCTGGCCCCCGAGGACCCCGAGGACGGAGGAGGCGGGGGAGGGAAGGAGACCGCCGCCGCCAAGTTC
GAGAGGCAGCACATGGACAGCGGAGGAGGCGGGGGAGGGTACCCATACGATGTGCCAGATTACGCTCCCA
CAGGCCTGTACACACACAGCGGTGAGTGCTGCAAAGCCTGCAACCTGGGCGAGGGTGTGGCCCAGCCTTG
TGGAGCCAACCAGACCGTGTGTGAGCCCTGCCTGGACAGCGTGACGTTCTCCGACGTGGTGAGCGCGACC
GAGCCGTGCAAGCCGTGCACCGAGTGCGTGGGGCTCCAGAGCATGTCGGCGCCGTGCGTGGAGGCCGACG
ACGCCGTGTGCCGCTGCGCCTACGGCTACTACCAGGATGAGACGACTGGGCGCTGCGAGGCGTGCCGCGT
GTGCGAGGCGGGCTCGGGCCTCGTGTTCTCCTGCCAGGACAAGCAGAACACCGTGTGCGAGGAGTGCCCC
GACGGCACGTATTCCGACGAGGCCAACCACGTGGACCCGTGCCTGCCCTGCACCGTGTGCGAGGACACCG
AGCGCCAGCTCCGCGAGTGCACACGCTGGGCCGACGCCGAGTGCGAGGAGATCCCTGGCCGTTGGATTAC
ACGGTCCACACCCCCAGAGGGCTCGGACAGCACAGCCCCCAGCACCCAGGAGCCTGAGGCACCTCCAGAA
CAAGACCTCATAGCCAGCACGGTGGCAGGTGTGGTGACCACAGTGATGGGCAGCTCCCAGCCCGTGGTGA
CCCGAGGCACCACCGACAACCTCATCCCTGTCTATTGCTCCATCCTGGCTGCTGTGGTTGTGGGCCTTGT
GGCCTACATAGCCTTCAAGAGGTGGAACAGGGGTATCCTCTAGAGCGGCCGCGTCGACAATCAACCTCTG
GATTACAAAATTTGTGAAAGATTGACTGGTATTCTTAACTATGTTGCTCCTTTTACGCTATGTGGATACG
CTGCTTTAATGCCTTTGTATCATGCTATTGCTTCCCGTATGGCTTTCATTTTCTCCTCCTTGTATAAATC
CTGGTTGCTGTCTCTTTATGAGGAGTTGTGGCCCGTTGTCAGGCAACGTGGCGTGGTGTGCACTGTGTTT
GCTGACGCAACCCCCACTGGTTGGGGCATTGCCACCACCTGTCAGCTCCTTTCCGGGACTTTCGCTTTCC
CCCTCCCTATTGCCACGGCGGAACTCATCGCCGCCTGCCTTGCCCGCTGCTGGACAGGGGCTCGGCTGTT
GGGCACTGACAATTCCGTGGTGTTGTCGGGGAAGCTGACGTCCTTTCCATGGCTGCTCGCCTGTGTTGCC
ACCTGGATTCTGCGCGGGACGTCCTTCTGCTACGTCCCTTCGGCCCTCAATCCAGCGGACCTTCCTTCCC
GCGGCCTGCTGCCGGCTCTGCGGCCTCTTCCGCATCTTCGCCTTCGCCCTCAGACGAGTCGGATCTCCCT
TTGGGCCGCCTCCCCGCCTGGGTACCTTTAAGACCAATGACTTACAAGGCAGCTGTAGATCTTAGCCACT
TTTTAAAAGAAAAGGGGGGACTGGAAGGGCTAATTCACTCCCAACGAAGATAAGATCTGCTTTTTGCTTG
TACTGGGTCTCTCTGGTTAGACCAGATCTGAGCCTGGGAGCTCTCTGGCTAACTAGGGAACCCACTGCTT
AAGCCTCAATAAAGCTTGCCTTGAGTGCTTCAAGTAGTGTGTGCCCGTCTGTTGTGTGACTCTGGTAACT
AGAGATCCCTCAGACCCTTTTAGTCAGTGTGGAAAATCTCTAGCAGTAGTAGTTCATGTCATCTTATTAT
TCAGTATTTATAACTTGCAAAGAAATGAATATCAGAGAGTGAGAGGAACTTGTTTATTGCAGCTTATAAT
GGTTACAAATAAAGCAATAGCATCACAAATTTCACAAATAAAGCATTTTTTTCACTGCATTCTAGTTGTG
GTTTGTCCAAACTCATCAATGTATCTTATCATGTCTGGCTCTAGCTATCCCGCCCCTAACTCCGCCCATC
CCGCCCCTAACTCCGCCCAGTTCCGCCCATTCTCCGCCCCATGGCTGACTAATTTTTTTTATTTATGCAG
AGGCCGAGGCCGCCTCGGCCTCTGAGCTATTCCAGAAGTAGTGAGGAGGCTTTTTTGGAGGCCTAGGGAC
GTACCCAATTCGCCCTATAGTGAGTCGTATTACGCGCGCTCACTGGCCGTCGTTTTACAACGTCGTGACT
GGGAAAACCCTGGCGTTACCCAACTTAATCGCCTTGCAGCACATCCCCCTTTCGCCAGCTGGCGTAATAG
CGAAGAGGCCCGCACCGATCGCCCTTCCCAACAGTTGCGCAGCCTGAATGGCGAATGGG
[124 nt withheld, positions 4400-4523]
C
[91 nt withheld, positions 4525-4615]
A
[49 nt withheld, positions 4617-4665]
CCTTTGACGTTGGAGTCCACGTTCTTT
[37 nt withheld, positions 4693-4729]
ACCCTATCTCGGTCTATTCTTTTGATTTATAAGGGATTTTGCCGATTTCGGCCTATTGGTTAAAAAATGA
GCTGATTTAACAAAAATTTAACGCGAATTTTAACAAAATATTAACGCTTACAATTTAGGTGGCACTTTTC
GGGGAAATGTGCGCGGAACCCCTATTTGTTTATTTTTCTAAATACATTCAAATATGTATCCGCTCATGAG
ACAATAACCCTGATAAATGCTTCAATAATATTGAAAAAGGAAGAGTATGAGTATTCAACATTTCCGTGTC
GCCCTTATTCCCTTTTTTGCGGCATTTTGCCTTCCTGTTTTTGCTCACCCAGAAACGCTGGTGAAAGTAA
AAGATGCTGAAGATCAGTTGGGTGCACGAGTGGGTTACATCGAACTGGATCTCAACAGCGGTAAGATCCT
TGAGAGTTTTCGCCCCGAAGAACGTTTTCCAATGATGAGCACTTTTAAAGTTCTGCTATGTGGCGCGGTA
TTATCCCGTATTGACGCCGGGCAAGAGCAACTCGGTCGCCGCATACACTATTCTCAGAATGACTTGGTTG
AGTACTCACCAGTCACAGAAAAGCATCTTACGGATGGCATGACAGTAAGAGAATTATGCAGTGCTGCCAT
AACCATGAGTGATAACACTGCGGCCAACTTACTTCTGACAACGATCGGAGGACCGAAGGAGCTAACCGCT
TTTTTGCACAACATGGGGGATCATGTAACTCGCCTTGATCGTTGGGAACCGGAGCTGAATGAAGCCATAC
CAAACGACGAGCGTGACACCACGATGCCTGTAGCAATGGCAACAACGTTGCGCAAACTATTAACTGGCGA
ACTACTTACTCTAGCTTCCCGGCAACAATTAATAGACTGGATGGAGGCGGATAAAGTTGCAGGACCACTT
CTGCGCTCGGCCCTTCCGGCTGGCTGGTTTATTGCTGATAAATCTGGAGCCGGTGAGCGTGGGTCTCGCG
GTATCATTGCAGCACTGGGGCCAGATGGTAAGCCCTCCCGTATCGTAGTTATCTACACGACGGGGAGTCA
GGCAACTATGGATGAACGAAATAGACAGATCGCTGAGATAGGTGCCTCACTGATTAAGCATTGGTAACTG
TCAGACCAAGTTTACTCATATATACTTTAGATTGATTTAAAACTTCATTTTTAATTTAAAAGGATCTAGG
TGAAGATCCTTTTTGATAATCTCATGACCAAAATCCCTTAACGTGAGTTTTCGTTCCACTGAGCGTCAGA
CCCCGTAGAAAAGATCAAAGGATCTTCTTGAGATCCTTTTTTTCTGCGCGTAATCTGCTGCTTGCAAACA
AAAAAACCACCGCTACCAGCGGTGGTTTGTTTGCCGGATCAAGAGCTACCAACTCTTTTTCCGAAGGTAA
CTGGCTTCAGCAGAGCGCAGATACCAAATACTGTTCTTCTAGTGTAGCCGTAGTTAGGCCACCACTTCAA
GAACTCTGTAGCACCGCCTACATACCTCGCTCTGCTAATCCTGTTACCAGTGGCTGCTGCCAGTGGCGAT
AAGTCGTGTCTTACCGGGTTGGACTCAAGACGATAGTTACCGGATAAGGCGCAGCGGTCGGGCTGAACGG
GGGGTTCGTGCACACAGCCCAGCTTGGAGCGAACGACCTACACCGAACTGAGATACCTACAGCGTGAGCT
ATGAGAAAGCGCCACGCTTCCCGAAGGGAGAAAGGCGGACAGGTATCCGGTAAGCGGCAGGGTCGGAACA
GGAGAGCGCACGAGGGAGCTTCCAGGGGGAAACGCCTGGTATCTTTATAGTCCTGTCGGGTTTCGCCACC
TCTGACTTGAGCGTCGATTTTTGTGATGCTCGTCAGGGGGGCGGAGCCTATGGAAAAACGCCAGCAACGC
GGCCTTTTTACGGTTCCTGGCCTTTTGCTGGCCTTTTGCTCACATGTTCTTTCCTGCGTTATCCCCTGAT
TCTGTGGATAACCGTATTACCGCCTTTGAGTGAGCTGATACCGCTCGCCGCAGCCGAACGACCGAGCGCA
GCGAGTCAGTGAGCGAGGAAGCGGAAGAGCGCCCAATACGCAAACCGCCTCTCCCCGCGCGTTGGCCGAT
TCATTAATGCAGCTGGCACGACAGGTTTCCCGACTGGAAAGCGGGCAGTGAGCGCAACGCAATTAATGTG
AGTTAGCTCACTCATTAGGCACCCCAGGCTTTACACTTTATGCTTCCGGCTCGTATGTTGTGTGGAATTG
TGAGCGGATAACAATTTCACACAGGAAACAGCTATGACCATGATTACGCCAAGCGCGCAATTAACCCTCA
CTAAAGGGAACAAAAGCTGGAGCTGCAAGCTTAATGTAGTCTTATGCAATACTCTTGTAGTCTTGCAACA
TGGTAACGATGAGTTAGCAACATGCCTTACAAGGAGAGAAAAAGCACCGTGCATGGCGATTGGTGGAAGT
AAGGTGGTACGATCGTGCCTTATTAGGAAGGCAACAGACGGGTCTGACATGGATTGGACGAACCACTGAA
TTGCCGCATTGCAGAGATATTGTATTTAAGTGCCTAGCTCGATACATAAACGGGTCTCTCTGGTTAGACC
AGATCTGAGCCTGGGAGCTCTCTGGCTAACTAGGGAACCCACTGCTTAAGCCTCAATAAAGCTTGCCTTG
AGTGCTTCAAGTAGTGTGTGCCCGTCTGTTGTGTGACTCTGGTAACTAGAGATCCCTCAGACCCTTTTAG
TCAGTGTGGAAAATCTCTAGCAGTGGCGCCCGAACAGGGACTTGAAAGCGAAAGGGAAACCAGAGGAGCT
CTCTCGACGCAGGACTCGGCTTGCTGAAGCGCGCACGGCAAGAGGCGAGGGGCGGCGACTGGTGAGTACG
CCAAAAATTTTGACTAGCGGAGGCTAGAAGGAGAGAGATGGGTGCGAGAGCGTCAGTATTAAGCGGGGGA
GAATTAGATCGCGATGGGAAAAAATTCGGTTAAGGCCAGGGGGAAAGAAAAAATATAAATTAAAACATAT
AGTATGGGCAAGCAGGGAGCTAGAACGATTCGCAGTTAATCCTGGCCTGTTAGAAACATCAGAAGGCTGT
AGACAAATACTGGGACAGCTACAACCATCCCTTCAGACAGGATCAGAAGAACTTAGATCATTATATAATA
CAGTAGCAACCCTCTATTGTGTGCATCAAAGGATAGAGATAAAAGACACCAAGGAAGCTTTAGACAAGAT
AGAGGAAGAGCAAAACAAAAGTAAGACCACCGCACAGCAAGCGGCCGCTGATCTTCAGACCTGGAGGAGG
AGATATGAGGGACAATTGGAGAAGTGAATTATATAAATATAAAGTAGTAAAAATTGAACCATTAGGAGTA
GCACCCACCAAGGCAAAGAGAAGAGTGGTGCAGAGAGAAAAAAGAGCAGTGGGAATAGGAGCTTTGTTCC
TTGGGTTCTTGGGAGCAGCAGGAAGCACTATGGGCGCAGCGTCAATGACGCTGACGGTACAGGCCAGACA
ATTATTGTCTGGTATAGTGCAGCAGCAGAACAATTTGCTGAGGGCTATTGAGGCGCAACAGCATCTGTTG
CAACTCACAGTCTGGGGCATCAAGCAGCTCCAGGCAAGAATCCTGGCTGTGGAAAGATACCTAAAGGATC
AACAGCTCCTGGGGATTTGGGGTTGCTCTGGAAAACTCATTTGCACCACTGCTGTGCCTTGGAATGCTAG
TTGGAGTAATAAATCTCTGGAACAGATTTGGAATCACACGACCTGGATGGAGTGGGACAGAGAAATTAAC
AATTACACAAGCTTAATACACTCCTTAATTGAAGAATCGCAAAACCAGCAAGAAAAGAATGAACAAGAAT
TATTGGAATTAGATAAATGGGCAAGTTTGTGGAATTGGTTTAACATAACAAATTGGCTGTGGTATATAAA
ATTATTCATAATGATAGTAGGAGGCTTGGTAGGTTTAAGAATAGTTTTTGCTGTACTTTCTATAGTGAAT
AGAGTTAGGCAGGGATATTCACCATTATCGTTTCAGACCCACCTCCCAACCCCGAGGGGACCCGACAGGC
CCGAAGGAATAGAAGAAGAAGGTGGAGAGAGAGACAGAGACAGATCCATTCGATTAGTGAACGGATC
