>Addgene plasmid #158279 | pLKO_HSV.S.HA_NGFR | depositor partial sequence | sequence record 305427 | Tagged NGFR
ATGGGGGCAGGTGCCACCGGCCGCGCCATGGACGGGCCGCGCCTGCTGCTGTTGCTGCTTCTGGGGGTGT
CCCTTGGAGGTGCCAAGGAGGCATGCCAGCCCGAGCTGGCCCCCGAGGACCCCGAGGACGGAGGAGGCGG
GGGAGGGAAGGAGACCGCCGCCGCCAAGTTCGAGAGGCAGCACATGGACAGCGGAGGAGGCGGGGGAGGG
TACCCATACGATGTGCCAGATTACGCTCCCACAGGCCTGTACACACACAGCGGTGAGTGCTGCAAAGCCT
GCAACCTGGGCGAGGGTGTGGCCCAGCCTTGTGGAGCCAACCAGACCGTGTGTGAGCCCTGCCTGGACAG
CGTGACGTTCTCCGACGTGGTGAGCGCGACCGAGCCGTGCAAGCCGTGCACCGAGTGCGTGGGGCTCCAG
AGCATGTCGGCGCCGTGCGTGGAGGCCGACGACGCCGTGTGCCGCTGCGCCTACGGCTACTACCAGGATG
AGACGACTGGGCGCTGCGAGGCGTGCCGCGTGTGCGAGGCGGGCTCGGGCCTCGTGTTCTCCTGCCAGGA
CAAGCAGAACACCGTGTGCGAGGAGTGCCCCGACGGCACGTATTCCGACGAGGCCAACCACGTGGACCCG
TGCCTGCCCTGCACCGTGTGCGAGGACACCGAGCGCCAGCTCCGCGAGTGCACACGCTGGGCCGACGCCG
AGTGCGAGGAGATCCCTGGCCGTTGGATTACACGGTCCACACCCCCAGAGGGCTCGGACAGCACAGCCCC
CAGCACCCAGGAGCCTGAGGCACCTCCAGAACAAGACCTCATAGCCAGCACGGTGGCAGGTGTGGTGACC
ACAGTGATGGGCAGCTCCCAGCCCGTGGTGACCCGAGGCACCACCGACAACCTCATCCCTGTCTATTGCT
CCATCCTGGCTGCTGTGGTTGTGGGCCTTGTGGCCTACATAGCCTTCAAGAGGTGGAACAGGGGTATCCT
CTAG
